>Addgene plasmid #190901 | pAAVss-U6-sgHTT51-7sk-Cas9 | addgene full sequence | sequence record 378843 | Addgene NGS Result
GGGGGGGGGGGGGGGSSRSYCCMMYCCCKSKSKGYKCSCYSGCTCGCTCACTGAGGCCGCCCGGGCAAAG
CCCGGGCGTCGGGCGACCTTTGGTCGCCCGGCCTCAGTGAGCGAGCGAGCGCGCAGAGAGGGAGTGGCCA
ACTCCATCACTAGGGGTTCCTCAGATCTGAATTCGGTACCGGGCCCCCCCTCGAGGTCGACGGTATCGAT
AAGCTTGATATCGAATTATCACAAGTTTGTACAAAAAAGCAGGCTTCATCGATCAATGCGGCCGCTGGGA
TCCAAGCTTCCATGGGAGGGCCTATTTCCCATGATTCCTTCATATTTGCATATACGATACAAGGCTGTTA
GAGAGATAATTGGAATTAATTTGACTGTAAACACAAAGATATTAGTACAAAATACGTGACGTAGAAAGTA
ATAATTTCTTGGGTAGTTTGCAGTTTTAAAATTATGTTTTAAAATGGACTATCATATGCTTACCGTAACT
TGAAAGTATTTCGATTTCTTGGCTTTATATATCTTGTGGAAAGGACGAAACACCGAACCCTGGAAAAGCT
GATGAGTTTCAGAGCTATGCTGGAAACAGCATAGCAAGTTGAAATAAGGCTAGTCCGTTATCAACTTGAA
AAAGTGGCACCGAGTCGGTGCTTTTTTTCATAGCCATGGGCGGCCGCTCTAGACTGCAGTATTTAGCATG
CCCCACCCATCTGCAAGGCATTCTGGATAGTGTCAAAACAGCCGGAAATCAAGTCCGTTTATCTCAAACT
TTAGCATTTTGGGAATAAATGATATTTGCTATGCTGGTTAAATTAGATTTTAGTTAAATTTCCTGCTGAA
GCTCTAGTACGATAAGTAACTTGACCTAAGTGTAAAGTTGAGATTTCCTTCAGGTTTATATAGCTTGTGC
GCCGCCTGGGTACCTCGTCGCCGAAGAAAAAGCGCAGTTTTAGAGCTAGAAATAGCAAGTTAAAATAAGG
CTAGTCCGTTATCAACTTGAAAAAGTGGCACCGAGTCGGTGCTTTTTTTGGTACCTCTAGATGGAAGCTT
CTCGAGACTAGTAGGCCTGACCCAGCTTTCTTGTACAAAGTGGTGATAATTCCTGCAGCCCGGGGGATCC
ACTAGTTCTAGTCGACTAGAGCTCGCTGATCAGCCTCGACTGTGCCTTCTAGTTGCCAGCCATCTGTTGT
TTGCCCCTCCCCCGTGCCTTCCTTGACCCTGGAAGGTGCCACTCCCACTGTCCTTTCCTAATAAAATGAG
GAAATTGCATCGCATTGTCTGAGTAGGTGTCATTCTATTCTGGGGGGTGGGGTGGGGCAGGACAGCAAGG
GGGAGGATTGGGAAGACAATAGCAGGCATGCTGGGGAGAGATCTGAGGAACCCCTAGTGATGGAGTTGGC
CACTCCCTCTCTGCGCGCTCGCTCGCTCACTGACTCGCTGCGCTCGGTCGTTCGGCTGCGGCGAGCGGTA
TCAGCTCACKCRWMRKYSKWWWYWGGGGGGTGGGGTGGGGCAGGACAGCAAGGGGGAGGATTGGGAAGAC
AATAGCAGGCATGCTGGGGAGAGATCTGAGGAACCCCTAGTGATGGAGTTGGCCACTCCCTCTCTGCGCG
CTCGCTCGCTCACTGACTCGCTGCGCTCGGTCGTTCGGCTGCGGCGAGCGGTATCAGCTCACTCAAAGGC
GGTAATACGGTTATCCACAGAATCAGGGGATAACGCAGGAAAGAACATGTGAGCAAAAGGCCAGCAAAAG
GCCAGGAACCGTAAAAAGGCCGCGTTGCTGGCGTTTTTCCATAGGCTCCGCCCCCCTGACGAGCATCACA
AAAATCGACGCTCAAGTCAGAGGTGGCGAAACCCGACAGGACTATAAAGATACCAGGCGTTTCCCCCTGG
AAGCTCCCTCGTGCGCTCTCCTGTTCCGACCCTGCCGCTTACCGGATACCTGTCCGCCTTTCTCCCTTCG
GGAAGCGTGGCGCTTTCTCATAGCTCACGCTGTAGGTATCTCAGTTCGGTGTAGGTCGTTCGCTCCAAGC
TGGGCTGTGTGCACGAACCCCCCGTTCAGCCCGACCGCTGCGCCTTATCCGGTAACTATCGTCTTGAGTC
CAACCCGGTAAGACACGACTTATCGCCACTGGCAGCAGCCACTGGTAACAGGATTAGCAGAGCGAGGTAT
GTAGGCGGTGCTACAGAGTTCTTGAAGTGGTGGCCTAACTACGGCTACACTAGAAGAACAGTATTTGGTA
TCTGCGCTCTGCTGAAGCCAGTTACCTTCGGAAAAAGAGTTGGTAGCTCTTGATCCGGCAAACAAACCAC
CGCTGGTAGCGGTGGTTTTTTTGTTTGCAAGCAGCAGATTACGCGCAGAAAAAAAGGATCTCAAGAAGAT
CCTTTGATCTTTTCTACGGGGTCTGACGCTCAGTGGAACGAAAACTCACGTTAAGGGATTTTGGTCATGA
GATTATCAAAAAGGATCTTCACCTAGATCCTTTTAAATTAAAAATGAAGTTTTAAATCAATCTAAAGTAT
ATATGAGTAAACTTGGTCTGACAGTTACCAATGCTTAATCAGTGAGGCACCTATCTCAGCGATCTGTCTA
TTTCGTTCATCCATAGTTGCCTGACTCCCCGTCGTGTAGATAACTACGATACGGGAGGGCTTACCATCTG
GCCCCAGTGCTGCAATGATACCGCGAGACCCACGCTCACCGGCTCCAGATTTATCAGCAATAAACCAGCC
AGCCGGAAGGGCCGAGCGCAGAAGTGGTCCTGCAACTTTATCCGCCTCCATCCAGTCTATTAATTGTTGC
CGGGAAGCTAGAGTAAGTAGTTCGCCAGTTAATAGTTTGCGCAACGTTGTTGCCATTGCTACAGGCATCG
TGGTGTCACGCTCGTCGTTTGGTATGGCTTCATTCAGCTCCGGTTCCCAACGATCAAGGCGAGTTACATG
ATCCCCCATGTTGTGCAAAAAAGCGGTTAGCTCCTTCGGTCCTCCGATCGTTGTCAGAAGTAAGTTGGCC
GCAGTGTTATCACTCATGGTTATGGCAGCACTGCATAATTCTCTTACTGTCATGCCATCCGTAAGATGCT
TTTCTGTGACTGGTGAGTACTCAACCAAGTCATTCTGAGAATAGTGTATGCGGCGACCGAGTTGCTCTTG
CCCGGCGTCAATACGGGATAATACCGCGCCACATAGCAGAACTTTAAAAGTGCTCATCATTGGAAAACGT
TCTTCGGGGCGAAAACTCTCAAGGATCTTACCGCTGTTGAGATCCAGTTCGATGTAACCCACTCGTGCAC
CCAACTGATCTTCAGCATCTTTTACTTTCACCAGCGTTTCTGGGTGAGCAAAAACAGGAAGGCAAAATGC
CGCAAAAAAGGGAATAAGGGCGACACGGAAATGTTGAATACTCATACTCTTCCTTTTTCAATATTATTGA
AGCATTTATCAGGGTTATTGTCTCATGAGCGGATACATATTTGAATGTATTTAGAAAAATAAACAAATAG
GGGTTCCGCGCACATTTCCCCGAAAAGTGCCACCTGACGTCTAAGAAACCATTATTATCATGACATTAAC
CTATAAAAATAGGCGTATCACGAGGCCCTTTCGTCTCGCGCGTTTCGGTGATGACGGTGAAAACCTCTGA
CACATGCAGCTCCCGGAGACGGTCACAGCTTGTCTGTAAGCGGATGCCGGGAGCAGACAAGCCCGTCAGG
GCGCGTCAGCGGGTGTTGGCGGGTGTCGGGGCTGGCTTAACTATGCGGCATCAGAGCAGATTGTACTGAG
AGTGCACCATATGCGGTGTGAAATACCGCACAGATGCGTAAGGAGAAAATACCGCATCAGGAAATTGTAA
GCGTTAATATTTTGTTAAAATTCGCGTTAAATTTTTGTTAAATCAGCTCATTTTTTAACCAATAGGCCGA
AATCGGCAAAATCCCTTATAAATCAAAAGAATAGACCGAGATAGGGT
[37 nt withheld, positions 3968-4004]
AAAGAACGTGGACTCCAACGTCAAAGG
[49 nt withheld, positions 4032-4080]
T
[91 nt withheld, positions 4082-4172]
G
[124 nt withheld, positions 4174-4297]
CCATTCGCCATTCAGGCTGCGCAACTGTTGGGAAGGGCGATCGGTGCGGGCCTCTTCGCTATTACGCCAG
GCTGCA
Features (pLannotate 1.2.2; 19 found; start..end, strand, type, name):
     42..161     -  repeat_region  AAV2 ITR (fragment): inverted terminal repeat of adeno-associated virus serotype 2 inverted
    175..227     -  misc_feature   MCS (fragment): pBluescript multiple cloning site
    231..255     +  protein_bind   attB1: mutant version of attB; recombination site for the Gateway® BP reaction BP Clonase™
    296..536     +  promoter       U6 promoter: RNA polymerase III promoter for human U6 snRNA
    584..651     +  misc_RNA       tracrRNA (fragment): trans-activating CRISPR RNA for the Streptococcus pyogenes CRISPR/Cas9 system
    947..1022    +  misc_RNA       gRNA scaffold: guide RNA scaffold for the Streptococcus pyogenes CRISPR/Cas9 system
   1070..1094    -  protein_bind   attB2: mutant version of attB; recombination site for the Gateway® BP reaction BP Clonase™
   1098..1131    -  misc_feature   MCS (fragment): pBluescript multiple cloning site
   1160..1367    +  polyA_signal   bGH poly(A) signal: bovine growth hormone polyadenylation signal
   1376..1433    +  repeat_region  AAV2 ITR (fragment): inverted terminal repeat of adeno-associated virus serotype 2 inverted
   1495..1560    +  polyA_signal   bGH poly(A) signal (fragment): bovine growth hormone polyadenylation signal
   1569..1626    +  repeat_region  AAV2 ITR (fragment): inverted terminal repeat of adeno-associated virus serotype 2 inverted
   1786..2374    -  rep_origin     ori: high-copy-number ColE1/pMB1/pBR322/pUC origin of replication
   2545..3405    -  CDS            AmpR: β-lactamase; bla; confers resistance to ampicillin, carbenicillin, and related antibiotics
   3406..3510    -  promoter       AmpR promoter: bla
   3605..3640    +  CDS            rop (fragment): Rop protein, which maintains plasmids at low copy number; rop
   3742..3841    +  misc_feature   bom (fragment): basis of mobility region from pBR322
   3869..4297    -  rep_origin     f1 ori (sequence partly withheld): f1 bacteriophage origin of replication; arrow indicates direction of (+) strand synthesis
   4301..4367    -  CDS            lacZα (fragment): LacZα fragment of β-galactosidase; lacZ fragment
