[The description below was written by a language model from this plasmid's Addgene catalogue record and pLannotate feature annotations shown in this document.]
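Description:
pAAVss-U6-sgHTT51-7sk-Cas9 is a single-stranded AAV transfer plasmid of about 4.4 kb belonging to the AAV-KamiCas9 gene-editing system. It carries a dual guide RNA cassette rather than a protein-coding payload. In bacteria it is maintained through a high-copy ColE1/pUC-type origin and selected with ampicillin via the β-lactamase gene. An f1 origin and remnants of lacZα, rop and bom are left over from the cloning backbone. The annotation detects only fragments of AAV2 inverted terminal repeats: one upstream of the cassette and two short copies downstream, each preceded by full or partial bGH polyadenylation sequence. This suggests a duplicated region near the right ITR.

The insert sits between attB1 and attB2 sites, consistent with the recorded Gateway cloning. The first unit is a human U6 RNA polymerase III promoter followed by a S. pyogenes tracrRNA/scaffold, and according to the record it expresses a guide against mouse Htt (sgHTT51). A second S. pyogenes gRNA scaffold lies further downstream. The record names a 7SK promoter driving it, although the automated feature table did not annotate that promoter.

The records disagree about the second guide. The plasmid name and the gRNA field indicate that it targets spCas9 itself, whereas the purpose line mentions sgGFP, and this cannot be resolved from the information given. A Cas9-targeting guide would fit the KamiCas9 concept, in which the nuclease gene is disrupted after editing so that its expression is self-limiting. No Cas9 coding sequence is present on this plasmid, so the nuclease must be supplied from a separate vector. The associated work concerns AAV transduction in brain regions and prediction of gene-editing outcomes for neurological disorders, so the likely use is packaging into AAV for Htt editing in mouse brain.
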