Addgene plasmid #190901: pAAVss-U6-sgHTT51-7sk-Cas9
Purpose: AAV-KamiCas9 vector expressing sgGFP and mouse HTT sgRNA
Depositing lab: Nicole Déglon. Depositing organization: Centre Hospitalier Universitaire Vaudois (CHUV). Publication: Semi-automated workflows to quantify AAV transduction in various brain areas and predict gene editing outcome for neurological disorders. Duarte F, Ramosaj M, Hasanovic E, Regio S, Sipion M, Rey M, Deglon N. Mol Ther Methods Clin Dev. 2023 Mar 27;29:254-270. doi: 10.1016/j.omtm.2023.03.013. eCollection 2023 Jun 8. PubMed 37090478.
Backbone
  Vector backbone: AAVss
  Backbone size w/o insert (bp): 3509
  Total vector size (bp): 4379
  Vector type: AAV, CRISPR
Growth in bacteria
  Bacterial resistance: Ampicillin, 100 μg/mL
  Growth temperature: 37°C
  Growth strain: NEB Stable
  Copy number: High Copy
Gene/Insert
  Gene/Insert name: sgRNA
  gRNA/shRNA sequence: mouse HTT and spCas9
  Species: M. musculus (mouse)
  Entrez Gene: Htt (a.k.a. C430023I11Rik, Hd, Hdh, IT15)
  Promoter: U6 and 7sk
  Cloning method: Gateway Cloning
  Sequencing primers: 5′ GGACTATCATATGCTTACCGTAAC
Terms and licenses: Academic/Nonprofit Terms; Industry Terms: Not Available to Industry
How to cite: pAAVss-U6-sgHTT51-7sk-Cas9 was a gift from Nicole Déglon (Addgene plasmid # 190901 ; http://n2t.net/addgene:190901 ; RRID:Addgene_190901)
